Addgene plasmid #121808: KA701: pMVP (L3-L2) HA tag + pA; RIP::eGFP-P2A-TETa-pA
Purpose: pMVP L3-L2 entry plasmid, contains HA tag-polyA + RIP-eGFP-P2A-TETa-polyA for 3- or 4-component MultiSite Gateway Pro assembly. Adds C-term HA tag to gene plus downstream RIP-driven GFP-P2A-TETa
Depositing lab: Christopher Newgard. Depositing organization: Duke University. Publication: Creation of versatile cloning platforms for transgene expression and dCas9-based epigenome editing. Haldeman JM, Conway AE, Arlotto ME, Slentz DH, Muoio DM, Becker TC, Newgard CB. Nucleic Acids Res. 2018 Dec 27. pii: 5264291. doi: 10.1093/nar/gky1286. PubMed 30590691.
Backbone
  Vector backbone: pDONR221 P3-P2
  Backbone manufacturer: Invitrogen
  Backbone size w/o insert (bp): 2555
  Vector type: Synthetic Biology ; pMVP Gateway Entry Plasmid
  Selectable markers: eGFP
Growth in bacteria
  Bacterial resistance: Kanamycin, 50 μg/mL
  Growth temperature: 37°C
  Growth strain: DH5alpha
  Copy number: High Copy
Gene/Insert
  Gene/Insert name: HA epitope tag-polyA + RIP::eGFP-P2A-TETa-polyA
  Species: Synthetic
  Insert size (bp): 2760
  Cloning method: Gateway Cloning
  Sequencing primers: 5′ M13F; 3′ M13R
Terms and licenses: Academic/Nonprofit Terms; Industry Terms: Not Available to Industry
Depositor comments: TETa sequence derived from Tet-On Advanced system (Clontech)
How to cite: KA701: pMVP (L3-L2) HA tag + pA; RIP::eGFP-P2A-TETa-pA was a gift from Christopher Newgard (Addgene plasmid # 121808 ; http://n2t.net/addgene:121808 ; RRID:Addgene_121808)
