[The description below was written by a language model from this plasmid's Addgene catalogue record and pLannotate feature annotations shown in this document.]
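Description:
KA701: pMVP (L3-L2) HA tag + pA; RIP::eGFP-P2A-TETa-pA is a MultiSite Gateway Pro entry plasmid from the pMVP modular cloning platform, built on the Invitrogen pDONR221 P3-P2 backbone. It is not an expression vector in its own right. It supplies the final, attL3–attL2-flanked module for three- or four-component LR assemblies into a destination vector. The 5.3 kb plasmid is maintained in E. coli at high copy through a ColE1/pUC-type origin and is selected with kanamycin via the KanR gene. rrnB T1 and T2 terminators lie upstream of the att cassette and insulate it from read-through transcription. The small lacI, lacZα, large T antigen and str fragments in the annotation appear to be backbone or polyA-region remnants rather than functional genes.

The roughly 2.8 kb synthetic insert holds two units. Directly after attL3 is an HA epitope coding segment followed by an SV40 polyadenylation signal, so a gene of interest recombined in frame from the preceding entry module gains a C-terminal HA tag and a transcript terminator. Downstream is an independent cassette in which, according to the catalogue entry, RIP drives eGFP-P2A-TETa. The promoter itself is not annotated in the feature table but would fall in the unannotated gap before EGFP, and the record does not expand the abbreviation. The P2A peptide lets EGFP and the transactivator be made as separate proteins from one transcript. TETa derives from the Tet-On Advanced reverse tetracycline transactivator, detected here as an rtTA fragment with VP16-derived minimal activation repeats, which activates Tet-responsive promoters in the presence of doxycycline. A second SV40 poly(A) signal follows this cassette. Assembled constructs can therefore mark RIP-active cells with GFP while providing the transactivator needed for doxycycline-inducible expression.
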