Features (pLannotate 1.2.2; 18 found; start..end, strand, type, name):
    121..213     +  CDS            lacI (fragment): lac repressor; lacI; The lac repressor binds to the lac operator to inhibit transcription in E. coli. This inhibition can be relieved by adding lactose or isopropyl-β-D-thiogalactopyranoside (IPTG).
    268..295     -  terminator     rrnB T2 terminator: transcription terminator T2 from the E. coli rrnB gene
    427..470     +  terminator     rrnB T1 terminator: Escherichia coli rrnB; transcription terminator T1 from the E. coli rrnB gene
    517..553     -  CDS            lacZα (fragment): LacZα fragment of β-galactosidase; lacZ fragment
    570..665     +  protein_bind   attL3: mutant version of attL; recombination site for the Gateway® LR reaction LR Clonase™
    686..713     +  CDS            3xHA (fragment): three tandem HA epitope tags
    739..822     +  CDS            large T antigen (fragment): large T antigen from SV40 (simian virus 40)
    845..926     +  polyA_signal   SV40 poly(A) signal: SV40 polyadenylation signal
   1387..2103    +  CDS            EGFP: EGFP is a basic (constitutively fluorescent) green fluorescent protein published in 1996, derived from Aequorea victoria. It is reported to be a rapidly-maturing weak dimer with moderate acid sensitivity.
   2185..2882    +  CDS            rtTA3 (fragment): reverse tetracycline transactivator 3 activates expression from Tet-responsive promoters in the presence of doxycycline
   2812..2922    +  CDS            VP48: 3 tandem repeats of the minimal activation domain of herpes simplex virus VP16 (Cheng et al., 2013)
   2954..3075    -  polyA_signal   SV40 poly(A) signal: SV40 polyadenylation signal
   3098..3181    -  CDS            large T antigen (fragment): large T antigen from SV40 (simian virus 40)
   3175..3405    -  CDS            str (fragment): STR_KLEPN - Protein inferred from homology: Swiss-Prot protein existence level 3. The aminoglycoside phosphotransferases achieve inactivation of their antibiotic substrates by phosphorylation. From Klebsiella pneumoniae.
   3427..3526    -  protein_bind   attL2: mutant version of attL; recombination site for the Gateway® LR reaction LR Clonase™
   3557..3575    -  promoter       T7 promoter: promoter for bacteriophage T7 RNA polymerase
   3709..4518    +  CDS            KanR: aminoglycoside phosphotransferase; aph(3')-Ia; confers resistance to kanamycin in bacteria or G418 (Geneticin®) in eukaryotes
   4665..5253    +  rep_origin     ori: high-copy-number ColE1/pMB1/pBR322/pUC origin of replication
>Addgene plasmid #121808 | KA701: pMVP (L3-L2) HA tag + pA; RIP::eGFP-P2A-TETa-pA | addgene full sequence | sequence record 237328 | Addgene NGS Result
CTTTCCTGCGTTATCCCCTGATTCTGTGGATAACCGTATTACCGCCTTTGAGTGAGCTGATACCGCTCGC
CGCAGCCGAACGACCGAGCGCAGCGAGTCAGTGAGCGAGGAAGCGGAAGAGCGCCCAATACGCAAACCGC
CTCTCCCCGCGCGTTGGCCGATTCATTAATGCAGCTGGCACGACAGGTTTCCCGACTGGAAAGCGGGCAG
TGAGCGCAACGCAATTAATACGCGTACCGCTAGCCAGGAAGAGTTTGTAGAAACGCAAAAAGGCCATCCG
TCAGGATGGCCTTCTGCTTAGTTTGATGCCTGGCAGTTTATGGCGGGCGTCCTGCCCGCCACCCTCCGGG
CCGTTGCTTCACAACGTTCAAATCCGCTCCCGGCGGATTTGTCCTACTCAGGAGAGCGTTCACCGACAAA
CAACAGATAAAACGAAAGGCCCAGTCTTCCGACTGAGCCTTTCGTTTTATTTGATGCCTGGCAGTTCCCT
ACTCTCGCGTTAACGCTAGCATGGATGTTTTCCCAGTCACGACGTTGTAAAACGACGGCCAGTCTTAAGC
TCGGGCCCCAAATAATGATTTTATTTTGACTGATAGTGACCTGTTCGTTGCAACAAATTGATGAGCAATG
CTTTTTTATAATGCCAACTTTGTATAATAAAGTTGAGATCAACAAAGCTGGATCCTACCCATACGATGTG
CCAGATTACGCTTGATTTAAATAGATAACTGACTAGAGGATCATAATCAGCCATACCACATTTGTAGAGG
TTTTACTTGCTTTAAAAAACCTCCCACACCTCCCCCTGAACCTGAAACATAAAATGAATGCAATTGTTGT
TGTTAACTTGTTTATTGCAGCTTATAATGGTTACAAATAAAGCAATAGCATCACAAATTTCACAAATAAA
GCATTTTTTTCACTGCCTCGAGTCTAGACTGAGCAAGAATCCAGCTATCAATAGAAACTATGAAACAGTT
CCAGGGACAAAGATACCAGGTCCCCAACAACTGCAACTTTCTGGGAAATGAGGTGGAAAATGCTCAGCCA
AGGAAAAAGAGGGCCTTACCCTCTCTGGGACAATGATTGTGCTGTGAACTGCTTCATCAGGCCATCTGGC
CCCTTGTTAATAATCTAATTACCCTAGGTCTAAGTAGAGTTGTTGACGTCCAATGAGCGCTTTCTGCAGA
CTTAGCACTAGGCAAGTGTTTGGAAATTACAGCTTCAGCCCCTCTCGCCATCTGCCTACCTACCCCTCCT
AGAGCCCTTAATGGGCCAAACGGCAAAGTCCAGGGGGCAGAGAGGAGGTGCTTTGGACTATAAAGCTAGT
GGAGACCCAGTAACTCCCAACCCTAAGTGACCAGCTACGAATTCGACTGGCGCGCCATGGTGAGCAAGGG
CGAGGAGCTGTTCACCGGGGTGGTGCCCATCCTGGTCGAGCTGGACGGCGACGTAAACGGCCACAAGTTC
AGCGTGTCCGGCGAGGGCGAGGGCGATGCCACCTACGGCAAGCTGACCCTGAAGTTCATCTGCACCACCG
GCAAGCTGCCCGTGCCCTGGCCCACCCTCGTGACCACCCTGACCTACGGCGTGCAGTGCTTCAGCCGCTA
CCCCGACCACATGAAGCAGCACGACTTCTTCAAGTCCGCCATGCCCGAAGGCTACGTCCAGGAGCGCACC
ATCTTCTTCAAGGACGACGGCAACTACAAGACCCGCGCCGAGGTGAAGTTCGAGGGCGACACCCTGGTGA
ACCGCATCGAGCTGAAGGGCATCGACTTCAAGGAGGACGGCAACATCCTGGGGCACAAGCTGGAGTACAA
CTACAACAGCCACAACGTCTATATCATGGCCGACAAGCAGAAGAACGGCATCAAGGTGAACTTCAAGATC
CGCCACAACATCGAGGACGGCAGCGTGCAGCTCGCCGACCACTACCAGCAGAACACCCCCATCGGCGACG
GCCCCGTGCTGCTGCCCGACAACCACTACCTGAGCACCCAGTCCGCCCTGAGCAAAGACCCCAACGAGAA
GCGCGATCACATGGTCCTGCTGGAGTTCGTGACCGCCGCCGGGATCACTCTCGGCATGGACGAGCTGTAC
AAGCGCGCCGGATCAGGAGCTACTAATTTCTCTCTGTTAAAGCAGGCAGGAGATGTGGAGGAGAATCCAG
GTCCTCAATTCACCATGTCCAGACTGGACAAGAGCAAAGTCATAAACGGCGCTCTGGAATTACTCAATGG
AGTCGGTATCGAAGGCCTGACGACAAGGAAACTCGCTCAAAAGCTGGGAGTTGAGCAGCCTACCCTGTAC
TGGCACGTGAAGAACAAGCGGGCCCTGCTCGATGCCCTGCCAATCGAGATGCTGGACAGGCATCATACCC
ACTTCTGCCCCCTGGAAGGCGAGTCATGGCAAGACTTTCTGCGGAACAACGCCAAGTCATTCCGCTGTGC
TCTCCTCTCACATCGCGACGGGGCTAAAGTGCATCTCGGCACCCGCCCAACAGAGAAACAGTACGAAACC
CTGGAAAATCAGCTCGCGTTCCTGTGTCAGCAAGGCTTCTCCCTGGAGAACGCACTGTACGCTCTGTCCG
CCGTGGGCCACTTTACACTGGGCTGCGTATTGGAGGAACAGGAGCATCAAGTAGCAAAAGAGGAAAGAGA
GACACCTACCACCGATTCTATGCCCCCACTTCTGAGACAAGCAATTGAGCTGTTCGACCGGCAGGGAGCC
GAACCTGCCTTCCTTTTCGGCCTGGAACTAATCATATGTGGCCTGGAGAAACAGCTAAAGTGCGAAAGCG
GCGGGCCGGCCGACGCCCTTGACGATTTTGACTTAGACATGCTCCCAGCCGATGCCCTTGACGACTTTGA
CCTTGATATGCTGCCTGCTGACGCTCTTGACGATTTTGACCTTGACATGCTCCCCGGGTAACTAAGTAAG
AATCCAGACATGATAAGATACATTGATGAGTTTGGACAAACCACAACTAGAATGCAGTGAAAAAAATGCT
TTATTTGTGAAATTTGTGATGCTATTGCTTTATTTGTAACCATTATAAGCTGCAATAAACAAGTTAACAA
CAACAATTGCATTCATTTTATGTTTCAGGTTCAGGGGGAGGTGTGGGAGGTTTTTTAAAGCAAGTAAAAC
CTCTACAAATGTGGTATGGCTGATTATGATCCTGCAAGCCTCGTCGTCCTGGCCGGACCACGCTATCTGT
GCAAGGTCCCCGGCCCCGGACGCGCGCTCCATGAGCAGAGCGCCCGCCGCCGAGGCGAAGACTCGGGCGG
CGCCCTGCCCGTCCCACCAGGTCAACAGGCGGTAACCGGCCTCTTCATCGGGAATGCGCGCGACCTTCAG
CATCGCCGGCATGTCCCCCTGGCGGACGGGAAGTATCCAGCTCGACCAGGCTTGTCGACTCGAAGAACCC
AGCTTTCTTGTACAAAGTTGGCATTATAAGAAAGCATTGCTTATCAATTTGTTGCAACGAACAGGTCACT
ATCAGTCAAAATAAAATCATTATTTGCCATCCAGCTGCAGGGCGGCCGCGATATCCCCTATAGTGAGTCG
TATTACATGGTCATAGCTGTTTCCTGGCAGCTCTGGCCCGTGTCTCAAAATCTCTGATGTTACATTGCAC
AAGATAAAAATATATCATCATGAACAATAAAACTGTCTGCTTACATAAACAGTAATACAAGGGGTGTTAT
GAGCCATATTCAACGGGAAACGTCGAGGCCGCGATTAAATTCCAACATGGATGCTGATTTATATGGGTAT
AAATGGGCTCGCGATAATGTCGGGCAATCAGGTGCGACAATCTATCGCTTGTATGGGAAGCCCGATGCGC
CAGAGTTGTTTCTGAAACATGGCAAAGGTAGCGTTGCCAATGATGTTACAGATGAGATGGTCAGACTAAA
CTGGCTGACGGAATTTATGCCTCTTCCGACCATCAAGCATTTTATCCGTACTCCTGATGATGCATGGTTA
CTCACCACTGCGATCCCCGGAAAAACAGCATTCCAGGTATTAGAAGAATATCCTGATTCAGGTGAAAATA
TTGTTGATGCGCTGGCAGTGTTCCTGCGCCGGTTGCATTCGATTCCTGTTTGTAATTGTCCTTTTAACAG
CGATCGCGTATTTCGTCTCGCTCAGGCGCAATCACGAATGAATAACGGTTTGGTTGATGCGAGTGATTTT
GATGACGAGCGTAATGGCTGGCCTGTTGAACAAGTCTGGAAAGAAATGCATAAACTTTTGCCATTCTCAC
CGGATTCAGTCGTCACTCATGGTGATTTCTCACTTGATAACCTTATTTTTGACGAGGGGAAATTAATAGG
TTGTATTGATGTTGGACGAGTCGGAATCGCAGACCGATACCAGGATCTTGCCATCCTATGGAACTGCCTC
GGTGAGTTTTCTCCTTCATTACAGAAACGGCTTTTTCAAAAATATGGTATTGATAATCCTGATATGAATA
AATTGCAGTTTCATTTGATGCTCGATGAGTTTTTCTAATCAGAATTGGTTAATTGGTTGTAACACTGGCA
GAGCATTACGCTGACTTGACGGGACGGCGCAAGCTCATGACCAAAATCCCTTAACGTGAGTTACGCGTCG
TTCCACTGAGCGTCAGACCCCGTAGAAAAGATCAAAGGATCTTCTTGAGATCCTTTTTTTCTGCGCGTAA
TCTGCTGCTTGCAAACAAAAAAACCACCGCTACCAGCGGTGGTTTGTTTGCCGGATCAAGAGCTACCAAC
TCTTTTTCCGAAGGTAACTGGCTTCAGCAGAGCGCAGATACCAAATACTGTTCTTCTAGTGTAGCCGTAG
TTAGGCCACCACTTCAAGAACTCTGTAGCACCGCCTACATACCTCGCTCTGCTAATCCTGTTACCAGTGG
CTGCTGCCAGTGGCGATAAGTCGTGTCTTACCGGGTTGGACTCAAGACGATAGTTACCGGATAAGGCGCA
GCGGTCGGGCTGAACGGGGGGTTCGTGCACACAGCCCAGCTTGGAGCGAACGACCTACACCGAACTGAGA
TACCTACAGCGTGAGCTATGAGAAAGCGCCACGCTTCCCGAAGGGAGAAAGGCGGACAGGTATCCGGTAA
GCGGCAGGGTCGGAACAGGAGAGCGCACGAGGGAGCTTCCAGGGGGAAACGCCTGGTATCTTTATAGTCC
TGTCGGGTTTCGCCACCTCTGACTTGAGCGTCGATTTTTGTGATGCTCGTCAGGGGGGCGGAGCCTATGG
AAAAACGCCAGCAACGCGGCCTTTTTACGGTTCCTGGCCTTTTGCTGGCCTTTTGCTCACATGTT
